>Addgene plasmid #157109 | pD649-HAsp-CD8B2-COMP5AP-AviTag-9xHis | depositor full sequence | sequence record 303327 | Full Sequence
TTTCAATATTATTGAAGCATTTATCAGGGTTATTGTCTCATGAGCGGATACATATTTGAATGTATTTAGA
AAAATAAACAAATAGGGGTCAGTGTTACAACCAATTAACCAATTCTGAACATTATCGCGAGCCCATTTAT
ACCTGAATATGGCTCATAACACCCCTTGCTCATGACCAAAATCCCTTAACGTGAGTTACGCGCGCGTCGT
TCCACTGAGCGTCAGACCCCGTAGAAAAGATCAAAGGATCTTCTTGAGATCCTTTTTTTCTGCGCGTAAT
CTGCTGCTTGCAAACAAAAAAACCACCGCTACCAGCGGTGGTTTGTTTGCCGGATCAAGAGCTACCAACT
CTTTTTCCGAAGGTAACTGGCTTCAGCAGAGCGCAGATACCAAATACTGTTCTTCTAGTGTAGCCGTAGT
TAGCCCACCACTTCAAGAACTCTGTAGCACCGCCTACATACCTCGCTCTGCTAATCCTGTTACCAGTGGC
TGCTGCCAGTGGCGATAAGTCGTGTCTTACCGGGTTGGACTCAAGACGATAGTTACCGGATAAGGCGCAG
CGGTCGGGCTGAACGGGGGGTTCGTGCACACAGCCCAGCTTGGAGCGAACGACCTACACCGAACTGAGAT
ACCTACAGCGTGAGCTATGAGAAAGCGCCACGCTTCCCGAAGGGAGAAAGGCGGACAGGTATCCGGTAAG
CGGCAGGGTCGGAACAGGAGAGCGCACGAGGGAGCTTCCAGGGGGAAACGCCTGGTATCTTTATAGTCCT
GTCGGGTTTCGCCACCTCTGACTTGAGCGTCGATTTTTGTGATGCTCGTCAGGGGGGCGGAGCCTATGGA
AAAACGCCAGCAACGCGGCCTTTTTACGGTTCCTGGCCTTTTGCTGGCCTTTTGCTCACATGTTCTTTCC
TGCGTTATCCCCTGATTCTGTGGATAACCGTATTACCGCCTTTGAGTGAGCTGATACCGCTCGCCGCAGC
CGAACGACCGAGCGCAGCGAGTCAGTGAGCGAGGAAGCGGAAGGCGAGAGTAGGGAACTGCCAGGCATCA
AACTAAGCAGAAGGCCCCTGACGGATGGCCTTTTTGCGTTTCTACAAACTCTTTCTGTGTTGTAAAACGA
CGGCCAGTCTTAAGCTCGGGCCCCCTGGGCGGTTCTGATAACGAGTAATCGTTAATCCGCAAATAACGTA
AAAACCCGCTTCGGCGGGTTTTTTTATGGGGGGAGTTTAGGGAAAGAGCATTTGTCAGAATATTTAAGGG
CGCCTGTCACTTTGCTTGATATATGAGAATTATTTAACCTTATAAATGAGAAAAAAGCAACGCACTTTAA
ATAAGATACGTTGCTTTTTCGATTGATGAACACCTATAATTAAACTATTCATCTATTATTTATGATTTTT
TGTATATACAATATTTCTAGTTTGTTAAAGAGAATTAAGAAAATAAATCTCGAAAATAATAAAGGGAAAA
TCAGTTTTTGATATCAAAATTATACATGTCAACGATAATACAAAATATAATACAAACTATAAGATGTTAT
CAGTATTTATTATCATTTAGAATAAATTTTGTGTCGCCCTTAATTGTGAGCGGATAACAATTACGAGCTT
CATGCACAGTGGCGTTGACTCAATATTGGCCATTAGCCATATTATTCATTGGTTATATAGCATAAATCAA
TATTGGCTATTGGCCATTGCATACGTTGTATCTATATCATAATATGTACATTTATATTGGCTCATGTCCA
ATATGACCGCCATGTTGGCATTGATTATTGACTAGTTATTAATAGTAATCAATTACGGGGTCATTAGTTC
ATAGCCCATATATGGAGTTCCGCGTTACATAACTTACGGTAAATGGCCCGCCTGGCTGACCGCCCAACGA
CCCCCGCCCATTGACGTCAATAATGACGTATGTTCCCATAGTAACGCCAATAGGGACTTTCCATTGACGT
CAATGGGTGGAGTATTTACGGTAAACTGCCCACTTGGCAGTACATCAAGTGTATCATATGCCAAGTACGC
CCCCTATTGACGTCAATGACGGTAAATGGCCCGCCTGGCATTATGCCCAGTACATGACCTTATGGGACTT
TCCTACTTGGCAGTACATCTACGTATTAGTCATCGCTATTACCATGGTGATGCGGTTTTGGCAGTACATC
AATGGGCGTGGATAGCGGTTTGACTCACGGGGATTTCCAAGTCTCCACCCCATTGACGTCAATGGGAGTT
TGTTTTGGCACCAAAATCAACGGGACTTTCCAAAATGTCGTAACAACTCCGCCCCATTGACGCAAATGGG
CGGTAGGCGTGTACGGTGGGAGGTCTATATAAGCAGAGCTCGTTTAGTGAACCGTCAGATCGCCTGGAGA
CGCCATCCACGCTGTTTTGACCTCCATAGAAGACACCGGGACCGATCCAGCCTCCGCGGCCGGGAACGGT
GCATTGGAACGCGGATTCCCCGTGCCAAGAGTGACGTAAGTACCGCCTATAGAGTCTATAGGCCCACCCC
CTTGGCTTCGTTAGAACGCGGCTACAATTAATACATAACCTTATGTATCATACACATACGATTTAGGTGA
CACTATAGAATAACATCCACTTTGCCTTTCTCTCCACAGGTGTCCACTCCCAGGTCCAACTGCACCTCGG
TTCTATCGAAAACGCGCCTGCTAGCGCCACCATGAAGACCATCATTGCCCTGAGCTACATCTTCTGCCTG
GTGTTCGCTGCGGCCGCCAATTCTGTTCTGCAGCAGACCCCTGCCTACATCAAGGTGCAGACCAACAAGA
TGGTCATGCTGAGCTGCGAGGCCAAGATCAGCCTGAGCAACATGTGCATCTACTGGCTGAGACAGAGACA
GGCCCCTAGCAGCGATAGCCACCACGAGTTTCTGACACTGTGGGATAGCGCCAAGGGCACCATTCACGGC
GAGGAAGTGGAACAAGAGAAGATCGCCGTGTTCCGGGACGCCAGCAGATTCATCCTGAACCTGACAAGCG
TGAAGCCCGAGGACAGCGGCATCTATTTCTGCATGATCGTGGGCAGCCCTGAGCTGACCTTTGGCAAGGG
AACACAGCTGAGCGTGGTGGTGGACTTTCTGCCTACAACAGCCCAGCCTACCAAGAAGTCTACCCTGAAG
AAAAGAGTGTGCAGACTGCCCAGACCTGAGACTCAGAAAGGCCCTCTGTGTAGCCCTGGCGCGCCGGAAG
ATCAAGTTGATCCAAGATTGATTGATGGCAAGGGCGGATCTCTGGAGGTGCTGTTCCAGGGACCAGGCGG
AAGCGGCAATCCCGGCGGCGATCTGGCCCCCCAGATGCTGCGCGAGCTGCAGGAGACCAATGCCGCCCTG
CAGGACGTGCGCGAGCTGCTGCGCCACCGCGTGAAGGAGATCACCTTCCTGAAGAACACCGTGATGGAGT
GCGACGCCTGCGGTATGCAGCCCTCTAGAGGCTCCGGCTCCATCATCCCAGTTGAGGAGGAGAACCCGGA
CTTCTGGAACCGCGAGGCAGCCGAGGCCCTGGGTGCCGCCAAGAAGCTGCAGCCTGCACAGACAGCCGCC
AAGAACCTCATCATCTTCCTGGGCGATGGGATGGGGGTGTCTACGGTGACAGCTGCCAGGATCCTAAAAG
GGCAGAAGAAGGACAAACTGGGGCCTGAGATACCCCTGGCCATGGACCGCTTCCCATATGTGGCTCTGTC
CAAGACATACAATGTAGACAAACATGTGCCAGACAGTGGAGCCACAGCCACGGCCTACCTGTGCGGGGTC
AAGGGCAACTTCCAGACCATTGGCTTGAGTGCAGCCGCCCGCTTTAACCAGTGCAACACGACACGCGGCA
ACGAGGTCATCTCCGTGATGAATCGGGCCAAGAAAGCAGGGAAGTCAGTGGGAGTGGTAACCACCACACG
AGTGCAGCACGCCTCGCCAGCCGGCACCTACGCCCACACGGTGAACCGCAACTGGTACTCGGACGCCGAC
GTGCCTGCCTCGGCCCGCCAGGAGGGGTGCCAGGACATCGCTACGCAGCTCATCTCCAACATGGACATTG
ACGTGATCCTAGGTGGAGGCCGAAAGTACATGTTTCGCATGGGAACCCCAGACCCTGAGTACCCAGATGA
CTACAGCCAAGGTGGGACCAGGCTGGACGGGAAGAATCTGGTGCAGGAATGGCTGGCGAAGCGCCAGGGT
GCCCGGTATGTGTGGAACCGCACTGAGCTCATGCAGGCTTCCCTGGACCCGTCTGTGACCCATCTCATGG
GTCTCTTTGAGCCTGGAGACATGAAATACGAGATCCACCGAGACTCCACACTGGACCCCTCCCTGATGGA
GATGACAGAGGCTGCCCTGCGCCTGCTGAGCAGGAACCCCCGCGGCTTCTTCCTCTTCGTGGAGGGTGGT
CGCATCGACCATGGTCATCATGAAAGCAGGGCTTACCGGGCACTGACTGAGACGATCATGTTCGACGACG
CCATTGAGAGGGCGGGCCAGCTCACCAGCGAGGAGGACACGCTGAGCCTCGTCACTGCCGACCACTCCCA
CGTCTTCTCCTTCGGAGGCTACCCCCTGCGAGGGAGCTCCATCTTCGGGCTGGCCCCTGGCAAGGCCCGG
GACAGGAAGGCCTACACGGTCCTCCTATACGGAAACGGTCCAGGCTATGTGCTCAAGGACGGCGCCCGGC
CGGATGTTACCGAGAGCGAGAGCGGGAGCCCCGAGTATCGGCAGCAGTCAGCAGTGCCCCTGGACGAAGA
GACCCACGCAGGCGAGGACGTGGCGGTGTTCGCGCGCGGCCCGCAGGCGCACCTGGTTCACGGCGTGCAG
GAGCAGACCTTCATAGCGCACGTCATGGCCTTCGCCGCCTGCCTGGAGCCCTACACCGCCTGCGACCTGG
CGCCCCCCGCCGGCACCACCGACGCCGCGCACCCGGGTGGCGGAGGACTGAACGACATCTTCGAGGCTCA
GAAAATCGAATGGCACGAACATCACCATCACCATCACCATCACCATTAAGGCCGGCCTGTAGTCACTGGC
ACAACGCGTTACCCGGTAAGCCAATCGGGTATACACGGTCGTCATACTGCAGACAGGGTTCTTCTACTTT
GCAAGATAGTCTTGAGTAGTAAAATAAATAGATAGAGAAAATCAGCCTCGACTGTGCCTTCTAGTTGCCA
GCCATCTGTTGTTTGCCCCTCCCCCGTGCCTTCCTTGACCCTGGAAGGTGCCACTCCCACTGTCCTTTCC
TAATAAAATGAGGAAATTGCATCACAACACTCAACCCTATCTCGGTCTATTCTTTTGATTTATAAGGGAT
TTTGCCGATTTCGGCCTATTGGTTAAAAAATGAGCTGATTTAACAAAAATTTAACGCGAATTAATTCTGT
GGAATGTGTGTCAGTTAGGGTGTGGAAAGTCCCCAGGCTCCCCAGCAGGCAGAAGTATGCAAAGCATGCA
TCTCAATTAGTCAGCAACCAGGTGTGGAAAGTCCCCAGGCTCCCCAGCAGGCAGAAGTATGCAAAGCATG
CATCTCAATTAGTCAGCAACCATAGTCCCGCCCCTAACTCCGCCCATCCCGCCCCTAACTCCGCCCAGTT
CCGCCCATTCTCCGCCCCATGGCTGACTAATTTTTTTTATTTATGCAGAGGCCGAGGCCGCCTCTGCCTC
TGAGCTATTCCAGAAGTAGTGAGGAGGCTTTTTTGGAGGCCTAGGCTTTTGCAAAAAGCTCCCGGGAGCT
TGTATATCCATTTTCGGATCTGATCAGCACGTGTTGACAATTAATCATCGGCATAGTATATCGGCATAGT
ATAATACGACAAGGTGAGGAACTAAACCATGACCGAGTACAAGCCCACGGTGCGCCTCGCCACCCGCGAC
GACGTCCCCAGGGCCGTACGCACCCTCGCCGCCGCGTTCGCCGACTACCCCGCCACGCGCCACACCGTCG
ATCCGGACCGCCACATCGAGCGGGTCACCGAGCTGCAAGAACTCTTCCTCACGCGCGTCGGGCTCGACAT
CGGCAAGGTGTGGGTCGCGGACGACGGCGCCGCGGTGGCGGTCTGGACCACGCCGGAGAGCGTCGAAGCG
GGGGCGGTGTTCGCCGAGATCGGCCCGCGCATGGCCGAGTTGAGCGGTTCCCGGCTGGCCGCGCAGCAAC
AGATGGAAGGCCTCCTGGCGCCGCACCGGCCCAAGGAGCCCGCGTGGTTCCTGGCCACCGTCGGCGTCTC
GCCCGACCACCAGGGCAAGGGTCTGGGCAGCGCCGTCGTGCTCCCCGGAGTGGAGGCGGCCGAGCGCGCC
GGGGTGCCCGCCTTCCTGGAGACATCCGCGCCCCGCAACCTCCCCTTCTACGAGCGGCTCGGCTTCACCG
TCACCGCCGACGTCGAGGTGCCCGAAGGACCGCGCACCTGGTGCATGACCCGCAAGCCCGGTGCCTGACA
CGTGCTACGAGATTTCGATTCCACCGCCGCCTTCTATGAAAGGTTGGGCTTCGGAATCGTTTTCCGGGAC
GCCGGCTGGATGATCCTCCAGCGCGGGGATCTCATGCTGGAGTTCTTCGCCCACCCCAACTTGTTTATTG
CAGCTTATAATGGTTACAAATAAAGCAATAGCATCACAAATTTCACAAATAAAGCATTTTTTTCACTGCA
TTCTAGTTGTGGTTTGTCCAAACTCATCAATGTATCTTATCATGTCTGTATACCGTCGACCTCTAGCTAG
AGCTTGGCGTAATCATGGTCATTACCAATGCTTAATCAGTGAGGCACCTATCTCAGCGATCTGTCTATTT
CGTTCATCCATAGTTGCCTGACTCCCCGTCGTGTAGATAACTACGATACGGGAGGGCTTACCATCTGGCC
CCAGCGCTGCGATGATACCGCGAGAACCACGCTCACCGGCTCCGGATTTATCAGCAATAAACCAGCCAGC
CGGAAGGGCCGAGCGCAGAAGTGGTCCTGCAACTTTATCCGCCTCCATCCAGTCTATTAATTGTTGCCGG
GAAGCTAGAGTAAGTAGTTCGCCAGTTAATAGTTTGCGCAACGTTGTTGCCATCGCTACAGGCATCGTGG
TGTCACGCTCGTCGTTTGGTATGGCTTCATTCAGCTCCGGTTCCCAACGATCAAGGCGAGTTACATGATC
CCCCATGTTGTGCAAAAAAGCGGTTAGCTCCTTCGGTCCTCCGATCGTTGTCAGAAGTAAGTTGGCCGCA
GTGTTATCACTCATGGTTATGGCAGCACTGCATAATTCTCTTACTGTCATGCCATCCGTAAGATGCTTTT
CTGTGACTGGTGAGTACTCAACCAAGTCATTCTGAGAATAGTGTATGCGGCGACCGAGTTGCTCTTGCCC
GGCGTCAATACGGGATAATACCGCGCCACATAGCAGAACTTTAAAAGTGCTCATCATTGGAAAACGTTCT
TCGGGGCGAAAACTCTCAAGGATCTTACCGCTGTTGAGATCCAGTTCGATGTAACCCACTCGTGCACCCA
ACTGATCTTCAGCATCTTTTACTTTCACCAGCGTTTCTGGGTGAGCAAAAACAGGAAGGCAAAATGCCGC
AAAAAAGGGAATAAGGGCGACACGGAAATGTTGAATACTCATATTCTTCCTT
Features (pLannotate 1.2.2; 24 found; start..end, strand, type, name):
    119..143     -  CDS            KanR (fragment): aminoglycoside phosphotransferase; aph(3')-Ia; confers resistance to kanamycin
    254..842     +  rep_origin     ori: high-copy-number ColE1/pMB1/pBR322/pUC origin of replication
   1067..1084    +  terminator     rrnB T2 terminator (fragment): transcription terminator T2 from the E. coli rrnB gene
   1109..1128    -  CDS            lacZα (fragment): LacZα fragment of β-galactosidase; lacZ fragment
   1584..1600    +  protein_bind   lac operator: The lac repressor binds to the lac operator to inhibit transcription in E. coli. This inhibition can be relieved by adding lactose or isopropyl-β-D-thiogalactopyranoside (IPTG). lac repressor encoded by lacI
   1843..2146    +  enhancer       CMV enhancer: human cytomegalovirus immediate early enhancer
   2147..2350    +  promoter       CMV promoter: human cytomegalovirus (CMV) immediate early promoter
   2486..2529    +  intron         CMV intron (fragment): modified intron A from human cytomegalovirus
   2581..2599    +  promoter       SP6 promoter: promoter for bacteriophage SP6 RNA polymerase
   2603..2640    +  CDS            IgH signal sequence (fragment): signal sequence from the mouse immunoglobulin heavy chain variable region
   2749..3207    +  CDS            CD8B2 (fragment): CD8B2_HUMAN - Also known as CD8BP From Homo sapiens (Human).
   3304..3483    +  CDS            Comp (fragment): COMP_RAT - Experimental evidence at protein level: Swiss-Prot protein existence level 1. May play a role in the structural integrity of cartilage via its interaction with other extracellular matrix proteins such as the collagens and fibronectin. Can mediate the interaction of chondrocytes with the cartilage extracellular matrix through interaction with cell surface integrin receptors. Could play a role in the pathogenesis of osteoarthritis. Potent suppressor of apoptosis in both primary chondrocytes and transformed cells. Suppresses apoptosis by blocking the activation of caspase-3 and by indu
   3471..4923    +  CDS            SEAP (fragment): secreted alkaline phosphatase from human placenta The natural enzyme has a C-terminal transmembrane sequence that is replaced by a GPI anchor.
   4948..4989    +  CDS            AviTag™ (fragment): peptide tag that allows for enzymatic biotinylation
   4993..5016    +  CDS            8xHis: 8xHis affinity tag
   5162..5273    +  polyA_signal   bGH poly(A) signal: bovine growth hormone polyadenylation signal
   5274..5382    +  rep_origin     f1 ori (fragment): f1 bacteriophage origin of replication; arrow indicates direction of (+) strand synthesis
   5396..5725    +  promoter       SV40 promoter: SV40 enhancer and early promoter
   5773..5820    +  promoter       EM7 promoter: synthetic bacterial promoter&nbsp
   5839..6438    +  CDS            PuroR (fragment): puromycin N-acetyltransferase; pac from Streptomyces; confers resistance to puromycin
   6448..6573    +  CDS            ble (fragment): BLE_KLEPN - Experimental evidence at protein level: Swiss-Prot protein existence level 1. Binding protein with a strong affinity to the bleomycin family of antibiotics. Binds to CL990; an antimitotic-antibiotic compound. From Klebsiella pneumoniae.
   6568..6689    +  polyA_signal   SV40 poly(A) signal: SV40 polyadenylation signal
   6742..7602    -  CDS            AmpR: β-lactamase; bla; confers resistance to ampicillin, carbenicillin, and related antibiotics
   7605..89      -  promoter       AmpR promoter (fragment) (across the origin): bla
