[The description below was written by a language model from this plasmid's Addgene catalogue record and pLannotate feature annotations shown in this document.]
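Description:
pD649-HAsp-CD8B2-COMP5AP-AviTag-9xHis is a mammalian expression plasmid of about 7.6 kb built on the pD649 backbone, designed to produce the extracellular domain of the human cell-surface protein CD8B2 (also called CD8BL or CD8BP) as a secreted fusion protein. It is propagated in E. coli as a high-copy plasmid through a ColE1/pUC-type origin and selected with ampicillin via a β-lactamase gene. The feature table also shows an SV40 early promoter/EM7 promoter unit driving a puromycin N-acetyltransferase coding sequence followed by an SV40 polyadenylation signal, which could in principle support selection in mammalian cells, although the record does not state this use. Short annotated fragments of KanR, lacZα, ble and the f1 origin appear to be backbone remnants rather than functional elements.

The expression cassette begins with the CMV enhancer and immediate early promoter, followed by a fragment of CMV intron A and an SP6 promoter that also serves as a sequencing primer site. The open reading frame starts with a signal peptide: the construct name indicates an HA signal peptide, while the automated annotation matches part of it to a mouse immunoglobulin heavy-chain signal sequence. It continues into the 459 bp CD8B2 ectodomain, cloned between retained NotI and AscI sites. Downstream, on the backbone, are a segment of rat cartilage oligomeric matrix protein (COMP), whose coiled coil assembles into pentamers, human placental alkaline phosphatase as an enzymatic reporter, an AviTag for site-specific biotinylation and a polyhistidine tag for affinity purification (9xHis by name, annotated as 8xHis). A bGH polyadenylation signal ends the transcript. Pentamerisation raises avidity, so weak ectodomain interactions become detectable by phosphatase activity. This fits the source study, a screen of binding interactions among human immunoglobulin-superfamily surface proteins. The depositor notes that some plasmids in the collection may carry an IS4-like transposase insertion upstream of the CMV promoter; none is annotated here.
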