Addgene plasmid #157109: pD649-HAsp-CD8B2-COMP5AP-AviTag-9xHis
Purpose: Mammalian expression of cell-surface protein extracellular domain fused to COMP5AP-AviTag-9xHis. Protein is secreted from cells.
Depositing lab: Chris Garcia. Depositing organization: Stanford University. Publication: A Human IgSF Cell-Surface Interactome Reveals a Complex Network of Protein-Protein Interactions. Wojtowicz WM, Vielmetter J, Fernandes RA, Siepe DH, Eastman CL, Chisholm GB, Cox S, Klock H, Anderson PW, Rue SM, Miller JJ, Glaser SM, Bragstad ML, Vance J, Lam AW, Lesley SA, Zinn K, Garcia KC. Cell. 2020 Aug 20;182(4):1027-1043.e17. doi: 10.1016/j.cell.2020.07.025. PubMed 32822567.
Backbone
  Vector backbone: pD649
  Backbone size w/o insert (bp): 7153
  Vector type: Mammalian Expression
Growth in bacteria
  Bacterial resistance: Ampicillin, 100 μg/mL
  Growth temperature: 37°C
  Growth strain: DH5alpha
  Copy number: High Copy
Gene/Insert
  Gene/Insert name: CD8B2 (alt name: CD8BL)
  Species: H. sapiens (human)
  Insert size (bp): 459
  Entrez Gene: CD8B2 (a.k.a. CD8BP)
  Promoter: CMV/SP6
  Tag / fusion protein: COMP5AP-AviTag-9xHis (C terminal on backbone)
  Cloning method: Restriction Enzyme; 5′ cloning site GCGGCCGC (not destroyed); 3′ cloning site GGCGCGCC (not destroyed)
  Sequencing primers: 5′ ATTTAGGTGACACTATAG; 3′ CGTCGCACTCCATCACGGTG
Resource information
  A portion of this plasmid was derived from a plasmid made by: synthesis by ThermoFisher
Terms and licenses: Academic/Nonprofit Terms; Industry Terms: Not Available to Industry
Depositor comments: Some plasmids in this collection may have an IS4-like element ISVsa5 family transposase upstream of the CMV promoter.
How to cite: pD649-HAsp-CD8B2-COMP5AP-AviTag-9xHis was a gift from Chris Garcia (Addgene plasmid # 157109 ; http://n2t.net/addgene:157109 ; RRID:Addgene_157109)
