>Addgene plasmid #157109 | pD649-HAsp-CD8B2-COMP5AP-AviTag-9xHis | depositor partial sequence | sequence record 303328 | insert (extracellular domain)
AATTCTGTTCTGCAGCAGACCCCTGCCTACATCAAGGTGCAGACCAACAAGATGGTCATGCTGAGCTGCG
AGGCCAAGATCAGCCTGAGCAACATGTGCATCTACTGGCTGAGACAGAGACAGGCCCCTAGCAGCGATAG
CCACCACGAGTTTCTGACACTGTGGGATAGCGCCAAGGGCACCATTCACGGCGAGGAAGTGGAACAAGAG
AAGATCGCCGTGTTCCGGGACGCCAGCAGATTCATCCTGAACCTGACAAGCGTGAAGCCCGAGGACAGCG
GCATCTATTTCTGCATGATCGTGGGCAGCCCTGAGCTGACCTTTGGCAAGGGAACACAGCTGAGCGTGGT
GGTGGACTTTCTGCCTACAACAGCCCAGCCTACCAAGAAGTCTACCCTGAAGAAAAGAGTGTGCAGACTG
CCCAGACCTGAGACTCAGAAAGGCCCTCTGTGTAGCCCT
